>Addgene plasmid #35191 | pDZ207 (loxP KAN loxP 24xPP7SL MDN1) | depositor full sequence | sequence record 42843 | pDZ207 (loxP KAN loxP 24xPP7SL MDN1) sequence 8063 bps
AGCGCCCAATACGCAAACCGCCTCTCCCCGCGCGTTGGCCGATTCATTAATGCAGCTGGCACGACAGGTT
TCCCGACTGGAAAGCGGGCAGTGAGCGCAACGCAATTAATGTGAGTTAGCTCACTCATTAGGCACCCCAG
GCTTTACACTTTATGCTTCCGGCTCGTATGTTGTGTGGAATTGTGAGCGGATAACAATTTCACACAGGAA
ACAGCTATGACCATGATTACGCCAAGCTCAGAATTAACCCTCACTAAAGGGACTAGTCCTGCAGGTTTAA
ACGAATTCGCCCTTATATATTTAATTAAAGATCAACCGGTCTCAACAAACTTCCCATACTAAAGCTTTCT
CTTGATATATAGTCAAACTGAATGTATACTGAAACACATATTCAAGGCATTGATTTTAAATGCACTTGAA
CCGTTATTCCATTTCTTTTTCTACTCATCATTTATTGTCGCCCTTTACGAGGTATTTTTTCTTTTTCGAG
TGAAAAATTTTAAAGAAGCGATGAGCTAAGGTCTATTTAGCTTTATGAAAAGAAATTATATCACTTACTG
CTTTACTTTAGACATTCCTCTCCAAAGTGATTATTTTAAAGATTCAAAGTACCTCTGAGTTAATTTGACA
TCGAATTCTACTCTTATTATTTTAAGGTACCTCTACTTTACGCGGTCACATCTCGAGGGCTGCAGGTCGA
CAACCCTTAATATAACTTCGTATAATGTATGCTATACGAAGTTATTAGGTCTAGAGATCTGTTTAGCTTG
CCTCGTCCCCGCCGGGTCACCCGGCCAGCGACATGGAGGCCCAGAATACCCTCCTTGACAGTCTTGACGT
GCGCAGCTCAGGGGCATGATGTGACTGTCGCCCGTACATTTAGCCCATACATCCCCATGTATAATCATTT
GCATCCATACATTTTGATGGCCGCACGGCGCGAAGCAAAAATTACGGCTCCTCGCTGCAGACCTGCGAGC
AGGGAAACGCTCCCCTCACAGACGCGTTGAATTGTCCCCACGCCGCGCCCCTGTAGAGAAATATAAAAGG
TTAGGATTTGCCACTGAGGTTCTTCTTTCATATACTTCCTTTTAAAATCTTGCTAGGATACAGTTCTCAC
ATCACATCCGAACATAAACAACCATGGGTAAGGAAAAGACTCACGTTTCGAGGCCGCGATTAAATTCCAA
CATGGATGCTGATTTATATGGGTATAAATGGGCTCGCGATAATGTCGGGCAATCAGGTGCGACAATCTAT
CGATTGTATGGGAAGCCCGATGCGCCAGAGTTGTTTCTGAAACATGGCAAAGGTAGCGTTGCCAATGATG
TTACAGATGAGATGGTCAGACTAAACTGGCTGACGGAATTTATGCCTCTTCCGACCATCAAGCATTTTAT
CCGTACTCCTGATGATGCATGGTTACTCACCACTGCGATCCCCGGCAAAACAGCATTCCAGGTATTAGAA
GAATATCCTGATTCAGGTGAAAATATTGTTGATGCGCTGGCAGTGTTCCTGCGCCGGTTGCATTCGATTC
CTGTTTGTAATTGTCCTTTTAACAGCGATCGCGTATTTCGTCTCGCTCAGGCGCAATCACGAATGAATAA
CGGTTTGGTTGATGCGAGTGATTTTGATGACGAGCGTAATGGCTGGCCTGTTGAACAAGTCTGGAAAGAA
ATGCATAAGCTTTTGCCATTCTCACCGGATTCAGTCGTCACTCATGGTGATTTCTCACTTGATAACCTTA
TTTTTGACGAGGGGAAATTAATAGGTTGTATTGATGTTGGACGAGTCGGAATCGCAGACCGATACCAGGA
TCTTGCCATCCTATGGAACTGCCTCGGTGAGTTTTCTCCTTCATTACAGAAACGGCTTTTTCAAAAATAT
GGTATTGATAATCCTGATATGAATAAATTGCAGTTTCATTTGATGCTCGATGAGTTTTTCTAATCAGTAC
TGACAATAAAAAGATTCTTGTTTTCAAGAACTTGTCATTTGTATAGTTTTTTTATATTGTAGTTGTTCTA
TTTTAATCAAATGTTAGCGTGATTTATATTTTTTTTCGCCTCGACATCATCTGCCCAGATGCGAAGTTAA
GTGCGCAGAAAGTAATATCATGCGTCAATCGTATGTGAATGCTGGTCGCTATACTGCTGTCGATTCGATA
CTAACGCCGCCATCCAGTGTCGAAAACGAGCTCTCGAGAACCCTTAATATAACTTCGTATAATGTATGCT
ATACGAAGTTATTAGGTGATATCAGATCCACTAGTGGGGATCCTAAGGTACCTAATTGCCTAGAAAGGAG
CAGACGATATGGCGTCGCTCCCTGCAGGTCGACTCTAGAAACCAGCAGAGCATATGGGCTCGCTGGCTGC
AGTATTCCCGGGTTCATTAGATCCTAAGGTACCTAATTGCCTAGAAAGGAGCAGACGATATGGCGTCGCT
CCCTGCAGGTCGACTCTAGAAACCAGCAGAGCATATGGGCTCGCTGGCTGCAGTATTCCCGGGTTCATTA
GATCCTAAGGTACCTAATTGCCTAGAAAGGAGCAGACGATATGGCGTCGCTCCCTGCAGGTCGACTCTAG
AAACCAGCAGAGCATATGGGCTCGCTGGCTGCAGTATTCCCGGGTTCATTAGATCCTAAGGTACCTAATT
GCCTAGAAAGGAGCAGACGATATGGCGTCGCTCCCTGCAGGTCGACTCTAGAAACCAGCAGAGCATATGG
GCTCGCTGGCTGCAGTATTCCCGGGTTCATTAGATCCTAAGGTACCTAATTGCCTAGAAAGGAGCAGACG
ATATGGCGTCGCTCCCTGCAGGTCGACTCTAGAAACCAGCAGAGCATATGGGCTCGCTGGCTGCAGTATT
CCCGGGTTCATTAGATCCTAAGGTACCTAATTGCCTAGAAAGGAGCAGACGATATGGCGTCGCTCCCTGC
AGGTCGACTCTAGAAACCAGCAGAGCATATGGGCTCGCTGGCTGCAGTATTCCCGGGTTCATTAGATCCT
AAGGTACCTAATTGCCTAGAAAGGAGCAGACGATATGGCGTCGCTCCCTGCAGGTCGACTCTAGAAACCA
GCAGAGCATATGGGCTCGCTGGCTGCAGTATTCCCGGGTTCATTAGATCCTAAGGTACCTAATTGCCTAG
AAAGGAGCAGACGATATGGCGTCGCTCCCTGCAGGTCGACTCTAGAAACCAGCAGAGCATATGGGCTCGC
TGGCTGCAGTATTCCCGGGTTCATTAGATCCTAAGGTACCTAATTGCCTAGAAAGGAGCAGACGATATGG
CGTCGCTCCCTGCAGGTCGACTCTAGAAACCAGCAGAGCATATGGGCTCGCTGGCTGCAGTATTCCCGGG
TTCATTAGATCCTAAGGTACCTAATTGCCTAGAAAGGAGCAGACGATATGGCGTCGCTCCCTGCAGGTCG
ACTCTAGAAACCAGCAGAGCATATGGGCTCGCTGGCTGCAGTATTCCCGGGTTCATTAGATCCTAAGGTA
CCTAATTGCCTAGAAAGGAGCAGACGATATGGCGTCGCTCCCTGCAGGTCGACTCTAGAAACCAGCAGAG
CATATGGGCTCGCTGGCTGCAGTATTCCCGGGTTCATTAGATCCTAAGGTACCTAATTGCCTAGAAAGGA
GCAGACGATATGGCGTCGCTCCCTGCAGGTCGACTCTAGAAACCAGCAGAGCATATGGGCTCGCTGGCTG
CAGTATTCCCGGGTTCATTAGATCCATGTCCCAGGATAGAATTTTGTTAGATTTAGACGTAGTTAACCAA
AGGTTAATTCTCTTCAATTCTGCTTTTCCCTCTGATGCTATTGAAGCGCCCTTCCACTTTAGCAACAAGG
AATCAACTTCTGAGAATTTAGACAATTTAGCAGGAACTATACTACATAGCCGTTCCATCACTGGTCATGT
TTTCCTTTACAAACATATTTTTTTAGAGATAGTGGCACGTTGGATAAAGGACTCCAAAAAAAAAGATTAC
GTTCTTGTAATTGAAAAGTTGGCAAGTATAATTACAATATTTCCCGTTGCAATGCCATTAATTGAAGACT
ATTTAGATAAAGAGAATGATCATTTCATCACTATTCTTCAAAATCCATCCACACAAAAGGATTCCGACAT
GTTTAAAATACTATTAGCATACTATAGGTTACTATATCACAATAAAGAAGTATTTGCACGCTTCATTCAA
CCCGACATTTTATACCAACTTGTGGATTTACTCACCAAAGAACAAGAAAATCAGGTTGTTATATTTCTAG
CATTAAAGGTTTTATCTTTATACTTAGACATGGGAGAAAAAACATTAAACGATATGCTCGACACTTATAT
AAAATCACGCGATTCATTGTTGGGCCATTTTGAGGGCGATTCTGGAATTGATTACAGCTTCCTAAGGGCG
AATTCGCGGCCGCTAAATTCAATTCGCCCTATAGTGAGTCGTATTACAATTCACTGGCCGTCGTTTTACA
ACGTCGTGACTGGGAAAACCCTGGCGTTACCCAACTTAATCGCCTTGCAGCACATCCCCCTTTCGCCAGC
TGGCGTAATAGCGAAGAGGCCCGCACCGATCGCCCTTCCCAACAGTTGCGCAGCCTATACGTACGGCAGT
TTAAGGTTTACACCTATAAAAGAGAGAGCCGTTATCGTCTGTTTGTGGATGTACAGAGTGATATTATTGA
CACGCCGGGGCGACGGATGGTGATCCCCCTGGCCAGTGCACGTCTGCTGTCAGATAAAGTCTCCCGTGAA
CTTTACCCGGTGGTGCATATCGGGGATGAAAGCTGGCGCATGATGACCACCGATATGGCCAGTGTGCCGG
TCTCCGTTATCGGGGAAGAAGTGGCTGATCTCAGCCACCGCGAAAATGACATCAAAAACGCCATTAACCT
GATGTTCTGGGGAATATAAATGTCAGGCATGAGATTATCAAAAAGGATCTTCACCTAGATCCTTTTCACG
TAGAAAGCCAGTCCGCAGAAACGGTGCTGACCCCGGATGAATGTCAGCTACTGGGCTATCTGGACAAGGG
AAAACGCAAGCGCAAAGAGAAAGCAGGTAGCTTGCAGTGGGCTTACATGGCGATAGCTAGACTGGGCGGT
TTTATGGACAGCAAGCGAACCGGAATTGCCAGCTGGGGCGCCCTCTGGTAAGGTTGGGAAGCCCTGCAAA
GTAAACTGGATGGCTTTCTTGCCGCCAAGGATCTGATGGCGCAGGGGATCAAGCTCTGATCAAGAGACAG
GATGAGGATCGTTTCGCATGATTGAACAAGATGGATTGCACGCAGGTTCTCCGGCCGCTTGGGTGGAGAG
GCTATTCGGCTATGACTGGGCACAACAGACAATCGGCTGCTCTGATGCCGCCGTGTTCCGGCTGTCAGCG
CAGGGGCGCCCGGTTCTTTTTGTCAAGACCGACCTGTCCGGTGCCCTGAATGAACTGCAAGACGAGGCAG
CGCGGCTATCGTGGCTGGCCACGACGGGCGTTCCTTGCGCAGCTGTGCTCGACGTTGTCACTGAAGCGGG
AAGGGACTGGCTGCTATTGGGCGAAGTGCCGGGGCAGGATCTCCTGTCATCTCACCTTGCTCCTGCCGAG
AAAGTATCCATCATGGCTGATGCAATGCGGCGGCTGCATACGCTTGATCCGGCTACCTGCCCATTCGACC
ACCAAGCGAAACATCGCATCGAGCGAGCACGTACTCGGATGGAAGCCGGTCTTGTCGATCAGGATGATCT
GGACGAAGAGCATCAGGGGCTCGCGCCAGCCGAACTGTTCGCCAGGCTCAAGGCGAGCATGCCCGACGGC
GAGGATCTCGTCGTGACCCATGGCGATGCCTGCTTGCCGAATATCATGGTGGAAAATGGCCGCTTTTCTG
GATTCATCGACTGTGGCCGGCTGGGTGTGGCGGACCGCTATCAGGACATAGCGTTGGCTACCCGTGATAT
TGCTGAAGAGCTTGGCGGCGAATGGGCTGACCGCTTCCTCGTGCTTTACGGTATCGCCGCTCCCGATTCG
CAGCGCATCGCCTTCTATCGCCTTCTTGACGAGTTCTTCTGAATTATTAACGCTTACAATTTCCTGATGC
GGTATTTTCTCCTTACGCATCTGTGCGGTATTTCACACCGCATCAGGTGGCACTTTTCGGGGAAATGTGC
GCGGAACCCCTATTTGTTTATTTTTCTAAATACATTCAAATATGTATCCGCTCATGAGATTATCAAAAAG
GATCTTCACCTAGATCCTTTTAAATTAAAAATGAAGTTTTAAATCAATCTAAAGTATATATGAGTAAACT
TGGTCTGACAGTTACCAATGCTTAATCAGTGAGGCACCTATCTCAGCGATCTGTCTATTTCGTTCATCCA
TAGTTGCCTGACTCCCCGTCGTGTAGATAACTACGATACGGGAGGGCTTACCATCTGGCCCCAGTGCTGC
AATGATACCGCGAGACCACGCTCACCGGCTCCAGATTTATCAGCAATAAACCAGCCAGCCGGAAGGCCGA
GCGCAGAAGTGGTCCTGCAACTTTATCCGCCTCCATCCAGTCTATTAATTGTTGCCGGGAAGCTAGAGTA
AGTAGTTCGCCAGTTAATAGTTTGCGCAACGTTGTTGCCATTGCTACAGGCATCGTGGTGTCACGCTCGT
CGTTTGGTATGGCTTCATTCAGCTCCGGTTCCCAACGATCAAGGCGAGTTACATGATCCCCCATGTTGTG
CAAAAAAGCGGTTAGCTCCTTCGGTCCTCCGATCGTTGTCAGAAGTAAGTTGGCCGCAGTGTTATCACTC
ATGGTTATGGCAGCACTGCATAATTCTCTTACTGTCATGCCATCCGTAAGATGCTTTTCTGTGACTGGTG
AGTACTCAACCAAGTCATTCTGAGAATAGTGTATGCGGCGACCGAGTTGCTCTTGCCCGGCGTCAATACG
GGATAATACCGCGCCACATAGCAGAACTTTAAAAGTGCTCATCATTGGAAAACGTTCTTCGGGGCGAAAA
CTCTCAAGGATCTTACCGCTGTTGAGATCCAGTTCGATGTAACCCACTCGTGCACCCAACTGATCTTCAG
CATCTTTTACTTTCACCAGCGTTTCTGGGTGAGCAAAAACAGGAAGGCAAAATGCCGCAAAAAAGGGAAT
AAGGGCGACACGGAAATGTTGAATACTCATACTCTTCCTTTTTCAATATTATTGAAGCATTTATCAGGGT
TATTGTCTCATGACCAAAATCCCTTAACGTGAGTTTTCGTTCCACTGAGCGTCAGACCCCGTAGAAAAGA
TCAAAGGATCTTCTTGAGATCCTTTTTTTCTGCGCGTAATCTGCTGCTTGCAAACAAAAAAACCACCGCT
ACCAGCGGTGGTTTGTTTGCCGGATCAAGAGCTACCAACTCTTTTTCCGAAGGTAACTGGCTTCAGCAGA
GCGCAGATACCAAATACTGTTCTTCTAGTGTAGCCGTAGTTAGGCCACCACTTCAAGAACTCTGTAGCAC
CGCCTACATACCTCGCTCTGCTAATCCTGTTACCAGTGGCTGCTGCCAGTGGCGATAAGTCGTGTCTTAC
CGGGTTGGACTCAAGACGATAGTTACCGGATAAGGCGCAGCGGTCGGGCTGAACGGGGGGTTCGTGCACA
CAGCCCAGCTTGGAGCGAACGACCTACACCGAACTGAGATACCTACAGCGTGAGCTATGAGAAAGCGCCA
CGCTTCCCGAAGGGAGAAAGGCGGACAGGTATCCGGTAAGCGGCAGGGTCGGAACAGGAGAGCGCACGAG
GGAGCTTCCAGGGGGAAACGCCTGGTATCTTTATAGTCCTGTCGGGTTTCGCCACCTCTGACTTGAGCGT
CGATTTTTGTGATGCTCGTCAGGGGGGCGGAGCCTATGGAAAAACGCCAGCAACGCGGCCTTTTTACGGT
TCCTGGCCTTTTGCTGGCCTTTTGCTCACATGTTCTTTCCTGCGTTATCCCCTGATTCTGTGGATAACCG
TATTACCGCCTTTGAGTGAGCTGATACCGCTCGCCGCAGCCGAACGACCGAGCGCAGCGAGTCAGTGAGC
GAGGAAGCGGAAG
Features (pLannotate 1.2.2; 31 found; start..end, strand, type, name):
      2..94      +  CDS            lacI (fragment): lac repressor; lacI; The lac repressor binds to the lac operator to inhibit transcription in E. coli. This inhibition can be relieved by adding lactose or isopropyl-β-D-thiogalactopyranoside (IPTG).
    107..128     +  protein_bind   CAP binding site: CAP binding activates transcription in the presence of cAMP. E. coli catabolite activator protein
    143..173     +  promoter       lac promoter: promoter for the E. coli lac operon
    181..197     +  protein_bind   lac operator: The lac repressor binds to the lac operator to inhibit transcription in E. coli. This inhibition can be relieved by adding lactose or isopropyl-β-D-thiogalactopyranoside (IPTG). lac repressor encoded by lacI
    242..260     +  promoter       T3 promoter: promoter for bacteriophage T3 RNA polymerase
    712..745     -  protein_bind   loxP: Cre-mediated recombination occurs in the 8-bp core sequence (GCATACAT). Cre recombinase
    800..2156    +  gene           kanMX: yeast selectable marker conferring kanamycin resistance (Wach et al., 1994)
   2219..2252    -  protein_bind   loxP: Cre-mediated recombination occurs in the 8-bp core sequence (GCATACAT). Cre recombinase
   2331..2349    -  misc_feature   MCS (fragment): pUC18/19 multiple cloning site
   2452..2470    -  misc_feature   MCS (fragment): pUC18/19 multiple cloning site
   2573..2591    -  misc_feature   MCS (fragment): pUC18/19 multiple cloning site
   2694..2712    -  misc_feature   MCS (fragment): pUC18/19 multiple cloning site
   2815..2833    -  misc_feature   MCS (fragment): pUC18/19 multiple cloning site
   2936..2954    -  misc_feature   MCS (fragment): pUC18/19 multiple cloning site
   3057..3075    -  misc_feature   MCS (fragment): pUC18/19 multiple cloning site
   3178..3196    -  misc_feature   MCS (fragment): pUC18/19 multiple cloning site
   3299..3317    -  misc_feature   MCS (fragment): pUC18/19 multiple cloning site
   3420..3438    -  misc_feature   MCS (fragment): pUC18/19 multiple cloning site
   3541..3559    -  misc_feature   MCS (fragment): pUC18/19 multiple cloning site
   3662..3680    -  misc_feature   MCS (fragment): pUC18/19 multiple cloning site
   3736..4413    +  CDS            MDN1 (fragment): MDN1_YEAST - Also known as REA1. Experimental evidence at protein level: Swiss-Prot protein existence level 1. Nuclear chaperone required for maturation and nuclear export of pre-60S ribosome subunits. Functions at successive maturation steps to remove ribosomal factors at critical transition points, first driving the exit of early pre-60S particles from the nucleolus and then driving late pre-60S particles from the nucleus (PubMed:15260980, PubMed:15528184, PubMed:19737519, PubMed:20542003). At an early stage in 60S maturation, mediates the dissociation of the NOP7 complex (YTM1- ERB1-NOP7) f
   4438..4456    -  promoter       T7 promoter: promoter for bacteriophage T7 RNA polymerase
   4459..4606    +  CDS            lacZα (fragment): LacZα fragment of β-galactosidase; lacZ fragment
   4616..4919    +  CDS            ccdB (fragment): CcdB, a bacterial toxin that poisons DNA gyrase; ccdB; Plasmids containing the ccdB gene cannot be propagated in standard E. coli strains.
   4967..5236    +  CDS            tnpA (fragment): TN5P_ECOLX - Also known as tnp. Experimental evidence at protein level: Swiss-Prot protein existence level 1. Mediates transposition of transposon Tn5 by a 'cut and paste' mechanism. First, the monomeric transposase binds the 19 bp inverted DNA repeats flanking the transposon. Then, dimerization of the DNA- bound transposase creates a synaptic DNA complex. After nicking of the first DNA strand, excision of the transposon proceeds through a series of intermediates. The transposase then mediates the insertion of the transposon at a new site by strand transfer. The activity of the wild- type tran
   5268..6062    +  CDS            NeoR/KanR: aminoglycoside phosphotransferase from Tn5; aph(3')-II (or nptII); confers resistance to neomycin, kanamycin, and G418 (Geneticin®)
   6083..6133    -  misc_feature   bom (fragment): basis of mobility region from pBR322
   6160..6219    +  promoter       AmpR promoter (fragment): bla
   6312..7170    -  CDS            AmpR: β-lactamase; bla; confers resistance to ampicillin, carbenicillin, and related antibiotics
   7171..7223    -  promoter       AmpR promoter (fragment): bla
   7294..7882    +  rep_origin     ori: high-copy-number ColE1/pMB1/pBR322/pUC origin of replication
