[The description below was written by a language model from this plasmid's Addgene catalogue record and pLannotate feature annotations shown in this document.]
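Description:
pDZ207 is an 8,063-bp bacterial cloning plasmid built by TOPO cloning into the Invitrogen pCR4 backbone. It serves as a template or donor for tagging the endogenous budding-yeast MDN1 gene with PP7 RNA stem-loops, not as an expression vector in its own right. It replicates in E. coli from a high-copy ColE1/pUC-type origin and is selected with ampicillin through the β-lactamase gene. The backbone also carries a Tn5-derived NeoR/KanR gene. Other backbone remnants include the lac promoter/operator region and a lacZα–ccdB fusion, which the depositor notes is non-functional and was originally present only to aid screening for inserts. T3 and T7 promoters flank the insert and serve as sequencing primer sites.

The insert begins with a kanMX yeast selection marker bracketed by two loxP sites in the same orientation, so Cre recombinase can excise the marker after integration and leave a single loxP site. This is followed by the 24xPP7 stem-loop array. The annotation software does not label the array as such, but it is reflected in twelve regularly spaced repeats detected as short MCS-like fragments. A 678-bp fragment of the MDN1 coding sequence comes next, presumably providing homology to the MDN1 locus, although the record does not spell out the integration strategy.

According to the depositor, the plasmid was designed to generate mRNAs containing multiple PP7 hairpins. These are bound by a chimeric RNA-binding protein fused to GFP, encoded on a companion plasmid. The associated study used this to observe transcription initiation and elongation on an endogenous yeast gene in real time. The repository's sequencing found a three-nucleotide deletion relative to the depositor's sequence, which is not known to affect function.
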