Addgene plasmid #35191: pDZ207 (loxP KAN loxP 24xPP7SL MDN1)
Depositing lab: Robert Singer. Depositing organization: Albert Einstein College of Medicine. Publication: Real-time observation of transcription initiation and elongation on an endogenous yeast gene. Larson DR, Zenklusen D, Wu B, Chao JA, Singer RH. Science. 2011 Apr 22;332(6028):475-8. 10.1126/science.1202142 PubMed 21512033.
Backbone
  Vector backbone: pCR4
  Backbone manufacturer: Invitrogen
  Backbone size w/o insert (bp): 3956
  Vector type: Bacterial Expression, Cre/Lox
Growth in bacteria
  Bacterial resistance: Ampicillin, 100 μg/mL
  Growth temperature: 37°C
  Growth strain: DH5alpha
  Copy number: Unknown
Gene/Insert
  Gene/Insert name: loxP KAN loxP 24xPP7SL MDN1
  Species: S. cerevisiae (budding yeast)
  Cloning method: TOPO Cloning
  Sequencing primers: 5′ T3; 3′ T7
Terms and licenses: Academic/Nonprofit Terms; Industry Terms: Not Available to Industry
Depositor comments: This plasmid was designed to construct mRNAs that contain multiple copies of an RNA sequence (the 24xPP7 stem-loops) that can be recognized by a chimeric RNA-binding protein fused to GFP, encoded in plasmid pDZ276 (Addgene plasmid #35194). See associated publication for detailed methods and use of this plasmid. Please note that the LacZa-ccdB fusion in this plasmid is not functional and was originally present in the vector backbone to aid in screening for insert. Addgene's sequencing results identified a 3 nucleotide deletion at bp# 543-545 when compared to the full plasmid sequence provided by the depositing laboratory. This deletion is not known to affect plasmid function.
How to cite: pDZ207 (loxP KAN loxP 24xPP7SL MDN1) was a gift from Robert Singer (Addgene plasmid # 35191 ; http://n2t.net/addgene:35191 ; RRID:Addgene_35191)
