>Addgene plasmid #35191 | pDZ207 (loxP KAN loxP 24xPP7SL MDN1) | addgene partial sequence | sequence record 43469 | T3 5'-GCAATTAACCCTCACTAAAGG-3'
AACGAATTCGCCCTTATATATTTAATTAAAGATCAACCGGTCTCAACAAACTTCCCATACTAAAGCTTTC
TCTTGATATATAGTCAAACTGAATGTATACTGAAACACATATTCAAGGCATTGATTTTAAATGCACTTGA
ACCGTTATTCCATTTCTTTTTCTACTCATCATTTATTGTCGCCCTTTACGAGGTATTTTTTCTTTTTCGA
GTGAAAAATTTTAAAGAAGCGATGAGCTAAGGTCTATTTAGCTTTATGAAAAGAAAACATTATATCACTT
ACTGCTTTACTTTAGACATTCCTCTCCAAAGTGATTATTTTAAAGATTCAAAGTACCTCTGAGTTAATTT
GACATCGAATTCTACTCTTATTATTTTAAGGTACCTCTACTTTACGCGGTCACATCTCGAGGGCTGCAGG
TCGACAACCCTTAATATAACTTCGTATAATGTATGCTATACGAAGTTATTAGGTCTAGAGATCTGTTTAG
CTTGCCTCGTCCCCGCCGGGTCACCCGGCCAGCGACATGGAGGCCCAGAATACCCTCCTTGACAGTCTTG
ACGTGCGCAGCTCAGGGGCATGATGTGACTGTCGCCCGTACATTTAGCCCATACATCCCCATGTATAATC
ATTTGCATCCATACATTTTGATGGCCGCACGGCGCGAAGCAAAAATTACGGCTCCTCGCTGCAGACCTGC
GAGCAGGGAAACGCTCCCCTCACAGACGCGTTGAATTGTCCCCACGCCGCGCCCCTGTAGAGAAATATAA
AAGG
